Addgene plasmid #79993: pLifeAct-miRFP703
Purpose: F-Actin labeling with near-infrared fluorescent protein miRFP703
Depositing lab: Vladislav Verkhusha. Depositing organization: Albert Einstein College of Medicine. Publication: Bright monomeric near-infrared fluorescent proteins as tags and biosensors for multiscale imaging. Shcherbakova DM, Baloban M, Emelyanov AV, Brenowitz M, Guo P, Verkhusha VV. Nat Commun. 2016 Aug 19;7:12405. doi: 10.1038/ncomms12405. PubMed 27539380.
Backbone
  Vector backbone: pN1
  Backbone manufacturer: Clontech
  Backbone size w/o insert (bp): 3936
  Total vector size (bp): 4956
  Vector type: Mammalian Expression
  Selectable markers: Neomycin (select with G418)
Growth in bacteria
  Bacterial resistance: Kanamycin, 50 μg/mL
  Growth temperature: 37°C
  Growth strain: DH5alpha
  Copy number: High Copy
Gene/Insert
  Gene/Insert name: Lifeact (alt name: the first 17 amino acids of Abp140)
  Species: S. cerevisiae (budding yeast), Synthetic
  Insert size (bp): 1020
  Promoter: CMV
  Tag / fusion protein: miRFP703 (C terminal on insert)
  Cloning method: Unknown
  Sequencing primers: 5′ CMV-F; 3′ SV40pA-R
Terms and licenses: Academic/Nonprofit Terms; Industry Terms: Not Available to Industry
How to cite: pLifeAct-miRFP703 was a gift from Vladislav Verkhusha (Addgene plasmid # 79993 ; http://n2t.net/addgene:79993 ; RRID:Addgene_79993)
