[The description below was written by a language model from this plasmid's Addgene catalogue record and pLannotate feature annotations shown in this document.]
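Description:
pLifeAct-miRFP703 is a mammalian expression plasmid built on the Clontech pN1 backbone (4,956 bp in total) for labelling filamentous actin with a near-infrared fluorescent protein. The human cytomegalovirus immediate-early enhancer and promoter drive an insert of about 1 kb. This insert encodes Lifeact, the first 17 amino acids of the budding yeast protein Abp140, with miRFP703 fused to its C terminus. An SV40 polyadenylation signal terminates the transcript. Lifeact is a short peptide that binds F-actin, so it carries the fluorescent tag to actin filaments in cells. miRFP703 is a bright monomeric protein engineered from a bacterial phytochrome, with an emission maximum at 703 nm. The feature table annotates only the miRFP703 coding region as an ORF. The short Lifeact segment is not called separately and presumably lies in the unannotated stretch just upstream of that ORF.

The plasmid is propagated in E. coli from a high-copy ColE1/pUC-type origin, and it also carries an f1 phage origin. A single NeoR/KanR gene (the Tn5 aminoglycoside phosphotransferase) provides both selections. It sits behind a bacterial bla promoter, which gives kanamycin resistance in bacteria, and behind the SV40 enhancer/early promoter, which gives G418 resistance in mammalian cells. The HSV TK polyadenylation signal follows the gene. The annotated fragments of SV40 large T antigen, ble and the bGH poly(A) signal are short partial matches and are probably backbone remnants rather than functional elements. According to the record, the construct is used to visualise F-actin in the near-infrared, either by transient transfection or after selecting stable lines with G418.
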