Features (pLannotate 1.2.2; 13 found; start..end, strand, type, name):
     68..371     +  enhancer       CMV enhancer: human cytomegalovirus immediate early enhancer
    372..575     +  promoter       CMV promoter: human cytomegalovirus (CMV) immediate early promoter
    682..1629    +  CDS            ORF frame 1: bright monomeric near-infrared fluorescent protein engineered from a bacterial phytochrome, with an emission maximum of 703 nm (Shcherbakova et al., 2016)
   1645..1728    +  CDS            large T antigen (fragment): large T antigen from SV40 (simian virus 40)
   1751..1872    +  polyA_signal   SV40 poly(A) signal: SV40 polyadenylation signal
   1906..2334    -  rep_origin     f1 ori (sequence partly withheld): f1 bacteriophage origin of replication; arrow indicates direction of (+) strand synthesis
   2361..2465    +  promoter       AmpR promoter: bla
   2467..2824    +  promoter       SV40 promoter: SV40 enhancer and early promoter
   2859..3653    +  CDS            NeoR/KanR: aminoglycoside phosphotransferase from Tn5; aph(3')-II (or nptII); confers resistance to neomycin, kanamycin, and G418 (Geneticin®)
   3674..3826    +  CDS            ble (fragment): BLE_KLEPN - Experimental evidence at protein level: Swiss-Prot protein existence level 1. Binding protein with a strong affinity to the bleomycin family of antibiotics. Binds to CL990; an antimitotic-antibiotic compound. From Klebsiella pneumoniae.
   3885..3932    +  polyA_signal   HSV TK poly(A) signal: herpes simplex virus thymidine kinase polyadenylation signal (Cole and Stacy, 1985)
   4023..4039    -  polyA_signal   bGH poly(A) signal (fragment): bovine growth hormone polyadenylation signal
   4261..4849    +  rep_origin     ori: high-copy-number ColE1/pMB1/pBR322/pUC origin of replication
>Addgene plasmid #79993 | pLifeAct-miRFP703 | depositor full sequence | sequence record 150058 | pLifeAct-miRFP703 sequence 4956 bps
CATGCATTAGTTATTAATAGTAATCAATTACGGGGTCATTAGTTCATAGCCCATATATGGAGTTCCGCGT
TACATAACTTACGGTAAATGGCCCGCCTGGCTGACCGCCCAACGACCCCCGCCCATTGACGTCAATAATG
ACGTATGTTCCCATAGTAACGCCAATAGGGACTTTCCATTGACGTCAATGGGTGGAGTATTTACGGTAAA
CTGCCCACTTGGCAGTACATCAAGTGTATCATATGCCAAGTACGCCCCCTATTGACGTCAATGACGGTAA
ATGGCCCGCCTGGCATTATGCCCAGTACATGACCTTATGGGACTTTCCTACTTGGCAGTACATCTACGTA
TTAGTCATCGCTATTACCATGGTGATGCGGTTTTGGCAGTACATCAATGGGCGTGGATAGCGGTTTGACT
CACGGGGATTTCCAAGTCTCCACCCCATTGACGTCAATGGGAGTTTGTTTTGGCACCAAAATCAACGGGA
CTTTCCAAAATGTCGTAACAACTCCGCCCCATTGACGCAAATGGGCGGTAGGCGTGTACGGTGGGAGGTC
TATATAAGCAGAGCTGGTTTAGTGAACCGTCAGATCCGCTAGCGCCACCATGGGCGTGGCCGACTTGATC
AAGAAGTTCGAGTCCATCTCCAAGGAGGAGGGGGATCCACCGGTCGCCACCATGGTAGCAGGTCATGCCT
CTGGCAGCCCCGCATTCGGGACCGCCTCTCATTCGAATTGCGAACATGAAGAGATCCACCTCGCCGGCTC
GATCCAGCCGCATGGCGCGCTTCTGGTCGTCAGCGAACATGATCATCGCGTCATCCAGGCCAGCGCCAAC
GCCGCGGAATTTCTGAATCTCGGAAGCGTACTCGGCGTTCCGCTCGCCGAGATCGACGGCGATCTGTTGA
TCAAGATCCTGCCGCATCTCGATCCCACCGCCGAAGGCATGCCGGTCGCGGTGCGCTGCCGGATCGGCAA
TCCCTCTACGGAGTACTGCGGTCTGATGCATCGGCCTCCGGAAGGCGGGCTGATCATCGAACTCGAACGT
GCCGGCCCGTCGATCGATCTGTCAGGCACGCTGGCGCCGGCGCTGGAGCGGATCCGCACGGCGGGTTCAC
TGCGCGCGCTGTGCGATGACACCGTGCTGCTGTTTCAGCAGTGCACCGGCTACGACCGGGTGATGGTGTA
TCGTTTCGATGAGCAAGGCCACGGCCTGGTATTCTCCGAGTGCCATGTGCCTGGGCTCGAATCCTATTTC
GGCAACCGCTATCCGTCGTCGCTGGTCCCGCAGATGGCGCGGCAGCTGTACGTGCGGCAGCGCGTCCGCG
TGCTGGTCGACGTCACCTATCAGCCGGTGCCGCTGGAGCCGCGGCTGTCGCCGCTGACCGGGCGCGATCT
CGACATGTCGGGCTGCTTCCTGCGCTCGATGTCGCCGATCCATCTGCAGTTCCTGAAGGACATGGGCGTG
CGCGCCACCCTGGCGGTGTCGCTGGTGGTCGGCGGCAAGCTGTGGGGCCTGGTTGTCTGTCACCATTATC
TGCCGCGCTTCATCCGTTTCGAGCTGCGGGCGATCTGCAAACGGCTCGCCGAAAGGATCGCGACGCGGAT
CACCGCGCTTGAGAGCTAAGCGGCCGCGACTCTAGATCATAATCAGCCATACCACATTTGTAGAGGTTTT
ACTTGCTTTAAAAAACCTCCCACACCTCCCCCTGAACCTGAAACATAAAATGAATGCAATTGTTGTTGTT
AACTTGTTTATTGCAGCTTATAATGGTTACAAATAAAGCAATAGCATCACAAATTTCACAAATAAAGCAT
TTTTTTCACTGCATTCTAGTTGTGGTTTGTCCAAACTCATCAATGTATCTTAAGGCGTAAATTGTAAGCG
TTAATATTTTGTTAAAATTCGCGTTAAATTTTTGTTAAATCAGCTCATTTTTTAACCAATAGGCCGAAAT
CGGCAAAATCCCTTATAAATCAAAAGAATAGACCGAGATAGGGT
[37 nt withheld, positions 2005-2041]
AAAGAACGTGGACTCCAACGTCAAAGG
[49 nt withheld, positions 2069-2117]
T
[91 nt withheld, positions 2119-2209]
G
[124 nt withheld, positions 2211-2334]
CAGGTGGCACTTTTCGGGGAAATGTGCGCGGAACCCCTATTTGTTTATTTTTCTAAATACATTCAAATAT
GTATCCGCTCATGAGACAATAACCCTGATAAATGCTTCAATAATATTGAAAAAGGAAGAGTCCTGAGGCG
GAAAGAACCAGCTGTGGAATGTGTGTCAGTTAGGGTGTGGAAAGTCCCCAGGCTCCCCAGCAGGCAGAAG
TATGCAAAGCATGCATCTCAATTAGTCAGCAACCAGGTGTGGAAAGTCCCCAGGCTCCCCAGCAGGCAGA
AGTATGCAAAGCATGCATCTCAATTAGTCAGCAACCATAGTCCCGCCCCTAACTCCGCCCATCCCGCCCC
TAACTCCGCCCAGTTCCGCCCATTCTCCGCCCCATGGCTGACTAATTTTTTTTATTTATGCAGAGGCCGA
GGCCGCCTCGGCCTCTGAGCTATTCCAGAAGTAGTGAGGAGGCTTTTTTGGAGGCCTAGGCTTTTGCAAA
GATCGATCAAGAGACAGGATGAGGATCGTTTCGCATGATTGAACAAGATGGATTGCACGCAGGTTCTCCG
GCCGCTTGGGTGGAGAGGCTATTCGGCTATGACTGGGCACAACAGACAATCGGCTGCTCTGATGCCGCCG
TGTTCCGGCTGTCAGCGCAGGGGCGCCCGGTTCTTTTTGTCAAGACCGACCTGTCCGGTGCCCTGAATGA
ACTGCAAGACGAGGCAGCGCGGCTATCGTGGCTGGCCACGACGGGCGTTCCTTGCGCAGCTGTGCTCGAC
GTTGTCACTGAAGCGGGAAGGGACTGGCTGCTATTGGGCGAAGTGCCGGGGCAGGATCTCCTGTCATCTC
ACCTTGCTCCTGCCGAGAAAGTATCCATCATGGCTGATGCAATGCGGCGGCTGCATACGCTTGATCCGGC
TACCTGCCCATTCGACCACCAAGCGAAACATCGCATCGAGCGAGCACGTACTCGGATGGAAGCCGGTCTT
GTCGATCAGGATGATCTGGACGAAGAGCATCAGGGGCTCGCGCCAGCCGAACTGTTCGCCAGGCTCAAGG
CGAGCATGCCCGACGGCGAGGATCTCGTCGTGACCCATGGCGATGCCTGCTTGCCGAATATCATGGTGGA
AAATGGCCGCTTTTCTGGATTCATCGACTGTGGCCGGCTGGGTGTGGCGGACCGCTATCAGGACATAGCG
TTGGCTACCCGTGATATTGCTGAAGAGCTTGGCGGCGAATGGGCTGACCGCTTCCTCGTGCTTTACGGTA
TCGCCGCTCCCGATTCGCAGCGCATCGCCTTCTATCGCCTTCTTGACGAGTTCTTCTGAGCGGGACTCTG
GGGTTCGAAATGACCGACCAAGCGACGCCCAACCTGCCATCACGAGATTTCGATTCCACCGCCGCCTTCT
ATGAAAGGTTGGGCTTCGGAATCGTTTTCCGGGACGCCGGCTGGATGATCCTCCAGCGCGGGGATCTCAT
GCTGGAGTTCTTCGCCCACCCTAGGGGGAGGCTAACTGAAACACGGAAGGAGACAATACCGGAAGGAACC
CGCGCTATGACGGCAATAAAAAGACAGAATAAAACGCACGGTGTTGGGTCGTTTGTTCATAAACGCGGGG
TTCGGTCCCAGGGCTGGCACTCTGTCGATACCCCACCGAGACCCCATTGGGGCCAATACGCCCGCGTTTC
TTCCTTTTCCCCACCCCACCCCCCAAGTTCGGGTGAAGGCCCAGGGCTCGCAGCCAACGTCGGGGCGGCA
GGCCCTGCCATAGCCTCAGGTTACTCATATATACTTTAGATTGATTTAAAACTTCATTTTTAATTTAAAA
GGATCTAGGTGAAGATCCTTTTTGATAATCTCATGACCAAAATCCCTTAACGTGAGTTTTCGTTCCACTG
AGCGTCAGACCCCGTAGAAAAGATCAAAGGATCTTCTTGAGATCCTTTTTTTCTGCGCGTAATCTGCTGC
TTGCAAACAAAAAAACCACCGCTACCAGCGGTGGTTTGTTTGCCGGATCAAGAGCTACCAACTCTTTTTC
CGAAGGTAACTGGCTTCAGCAGAGCGCAGATACCAAATACTGTTCTTCTAGTGTAGCCGTAGTTAGGCCA
CCACTTCAAGAACTCTGTAGCACCGCCTACATACCTCGCTCTGCTAATCCTGTTACCAGTGGCTGCTGCC
AGTGGCGATAAGTCGTGTCTTACCGGGTTGGACTCAAGACGATAGTTACCGGATAAGGCGCAGCGGTCGG
GCTGAACGGGGGGTTCGTGCACACAGCCCAGCTTGGAGCGAACGACCTACACCGAACTGAGATACCTACA
GCGTGAGCTATGAGAAAGCGCCACGCTTCCCGAAGGGAGAAAGGCGGACAGGTATCCGGTAAGCGGCAGG
GTCGGAACAGGAGAGCGCACGAGGGAGCTTCCAGGGGGAAACGCCTGGTATCTTTATAGTCCTGTCGGGT
TTCGCCACCTCTGACTTGAGCGTCGATTTTTGTGATGCTCGTCAGGGGGGCGGAGCCTATGGAAAAACGC
CAGCAACGCGGCCTTTTTACGGTTCCTGGCCTTTTGCTGGCCTTTTGCTCACATGTTCTTTCCTGCGTTA
TCCCCTGATTCTGTGGATAACCGTATTACCGC
