>Addgene plasmid #79993 | pLifeAct-miRFP703 | addgene partial sequence | sequence record 153303 | CMV-F 5'-CGCAAATGGGCGGTAGGCGTG-3'
CTGGTTTAGTGAACCGTCAGATCCGCTAGCGCCACCATGGGCGTGGCCGACTTGATCAAGAAGTTCGAGT
CCATCTCCAAGGAGGAGGGGGATCCACCGGTCGCCACCATGGTAGCAGGTCATGCCTCTGGCAGCCCCGC
ATTCGGGACCGCCTCTCATTCGAATTGCGAACATGAAGAGATCCACCTCGCCGGCTCGATCCAGCCGCAT
GGCGCGCTTCTGGTCGTCAGCGAACATGATCATCGCGTCATCCAGGCCAGCGCCAACGCCGCGGAATTTC
TGAATCTCGGAAGCGTACTCGGCGTTCCGCTCGCCGAGATCGACGGCGATCTGTTGATCAAGATCCTGCC
GCATCTCGATCCCACCGCCGAAGGCATGCCGGTCGCGGTGCGCTGCCGGATCGGCAATCCCTCTACGGAG
TACTGCGGTCTGATGCATCGGCCTCCGGAAGGCGGGCTGATCATCGAACTCGAACGTGCCGGCCCGTCGA
TCGATCTGTCAGGCACGCTGGCGCCGGCGCTGGAGCGGATCCGCACGGCGGGTTCACTGCGCGCGCTGTG
CGATGACACCGTGCTGCTGTTTCAGCAGTGCACCGGCTACGACCGGGTGATGGTGTATCGTTTCGATGAG
CAAGGCCACGGCCTGGTATTCTCCGAGTGCCATGTGCCTGGGCTCGAATCCTATTTCGGCAACCGCTATC
CGTCGTCGCTGGTCCCGCAGATGGCGCGGCAGCTGTACGTGCGGCAGCGCGTCCGCGTGCTGGTCGACGT
CACCTATCAGCCGGTGCCGCTGGAGCCGCGGCTGTCGCCGCTGACCGGGCGCGATCTCGACATGTCGGGC
TGCTTCCTGCGCTCGATGTCGCCGATCCATCTGCAGTTCCTGAAGGACATGGGCGTGCGCGC
