>Addgene plasmid #79993 | pLifeAct-miRFP703 | addgene partial sequence | sequence record 153304 | SV40pA-R 5'-GAAATTTGTGATGCTATTGC-3'
ACAAGTTAACAACAACAATTGCATTCATTTTATGTTTCAGGTTCAGGGGGAGGTGTGGGAGGTTTTTTAA
AGCAAGTAAAACCTCTACAAATGTGGTATGGCTGATTATGATCTAGAGTCGCGGCCGCTTAGCTCTCAAG
CGCGGTGATCCGCGTCGCGATCCTTTCGGCGAGCCGTTTGCAGATCGCCCGCAGCTCGAAACGGATGAAG
CGCGGCAGATAATGGTGACAGACAACCAGGCCCCACAGCTTGCCGCCGACCACCAGCGACACCGCCAGGG
TGGCGCGCACGCCCATGTCCTTCAGGAACTGCAGATGGATCGGCGACATCGAGCGCAGGAAGCAGCCCGA
CATGTCGAGATCGCGCCCGGTCAGCGGCGACAGCCGCGGCTCCAGCGGCACCGGCTGATAGGTGACGTCG
ACCAGCACGCGGACGCGCTGCCGCACGTACAGCTGCCGCGCCATCTGCGGGACCAGCGACGACGGATAGC
GGTTGCCGAAATAGGATTCGAGCCCAGGCACATGGCACTCGGAGAATACCAGGCCGTGGCCTTGCTCATC
GAAACGATACACCATCACCCGGTCGTAGCCGGTGCACTGCTGAAACAGCAGCACGGTGTCATCGCACAGC
GCGCGCAGTGAACCCGCCGTGCGGATCCGCTCCAGCGCCGGCGCCAGCGTGCCTGACAGATCGATCGACG
GGCCGGCACGTTCGAGTTCGATGATCAGCCCGCCTTCCGGAGGCCGATGCATCAGACCGCAGTACTCCGT
AGAGGGATTGCCGATCCGGCAGCGCACCGCGACCGGCATGCCTTCGGCGGTGGGATCGAGATGCGGCAGG
ATCTTGATCA
